Addgene plasmid #208409: FUCRW-DEST
Purpose: (Empty Backbone) Lentivirus compatible with LR Gateway cloning for UBC-driven gene expression with CMV-RFP in backbone
Depositing lab: Peter S Nelson. Depositing organization: Fred Hutchinson Cancer Center. Publication: Molecular consequences of acute versus chronic CDK12 loss in prostate carcinoma nominates distinct therapeutic strategies. Frank S, Persse T, Coleman I, Bankhead III A, Li D, De-Sarkar N, Wilson D, Rudoy D, Vashisth M, Galipeau P, Yang M, Hanratty B, Dumpit R, Morrissey C, Corey E, Montgomery RB, Haffner MC, Pritchard CC, Vasioukhin V, Ha G, Nelson PS. eLife 2025 10.7554/eLife.100081.2.
Backbone
  Vector backbone: FUCGW-DEST
  Backbone size (bp): 12303
  Modifications to backbone: mRFP1 was cloned in to replace EGFP in FUCGW-DEST.
  Vector type: Lentiviral ; Gateway: DEST vector
  Promoter: UBC
Growth in bacteria
  Bacterial resistance: Chloramphenicol and Ampicillin, 25 & 100 μg/mL
  Growth temperature: 37°C
  Growth strain: ccdB Survival
  Copy number: Unknown
Gene/Insert
  Cloning method: Gateway Cloning
  Sequencing primers: 5′ tgaagctccggttttgaact
Terms and licenses: Academic/Nonprofit Terms; Industry Terms: Not Available to Industry
Depositor comments: FUCRW-DEST construct was cloned by Dr. Michael D. Nyquist.
How to cite: FUCRW-DEST was a gift from Peter S Nelson (Addgene plasmid # 208409 ; http://n2t.net/addgene:208409 ; RRID:Addgene_208409)
