[The description below was written by a language model from this plasmid's Addgene catalogue record and pLannotate feature annotations shown in this document.]
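Description:
FUCRW-DEST is an empty HIV-1-based lentiviral Gateway destination vector, derived from FUCGW-DEST by replacing EGFP with mRFP1. It is designed to accept a gene of interest by LR recombination and express it from the human ubiquitin C (UbC) promoter, while a separate CMV-driven red fluorescent reporter marks transduced cells. The catalogue lists a backbone of about 12.3 kb, in line with the 12,243 nt sequenced record. In bacteria the plasmid replicates from a high-copy ColE1/pUC-type origin and carries AmpR. An f1 origin is also present. Because the unrecombined Gateway cassette encodes the gyrase toxin ccdB along with a chloramphenicol resistance gene, the empty vector is propagated in a ccdB-tolerant strain under combined chloramphenicol and ampicillin selection.

The viral genome is transcribed from a CMV enhancer/promoter fused to a truncated 5' LTR. This is followed by the Ψ packaging signal with a partial gag sequence, the RRE for Rev-dependent nuclear export, and the cPPT/CTS. Downstream, the UbC promoter precedes the attR1–CmR–ccdB–attR2 cassette. LR recombination with an entry clone swaps this cassette for the insert, and loss of ccdB provides counterselection against unrecombined vector in standard strains. A second CMV enhancer/promoter then drives mRFP1, followed by WPRE to enhance transcript expression, a truncated 3' LTR and a bGH polyadenylation signal. Outside the LTRs, an SV40/EM7-driven BleoR cassette with an SV40 poly(A) signal is annotated, but it would not be packaged into virus. The associated publication concerns CDK12 loss in prostate carcinoma, though the record does not tie the vector to a specific insert.
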