Features (pLannotate 1.2.2; 40 found; start..end, strand, type, name):
     31..83      -  misc_feature   bom (fragment): basis of mobility region from pBR322
    238..617     +  enhancer       CMV enhancer: human cytomegalovirus immediate early enhancer
    618..817     +  promoter       CMV promoter: human cytomegalovirus (CMV) immediate early promoter
    835..1015    +  LTR            5' LTR (truncated): truncated 5' long terminal repeat (LTR) from HIV-1
   1062..1187    +  misc_feature   HIV-1 Ψ: packaging signal of human immunodeficiency virus type 1
   1171..1534    +  CDS            HIV-1 gag (fragment): gag protein from human immunodeficiency virus 1; gag
   1680..1913    +  misc_feature   RRE: The Rev response element (RRE) of HIV-1 allows for Rev-dependent mRNA export from the nucleus to the cytoplasm.
   2290..2390    +  CDS            Rev (fragment): human immunodeficiency virus 1 (HIV-1) Rev protein; rev; enhances nuclear export of unspliced and incompletely spliced viral mRNAs
   2440..2557    +  misc_feature   cPPT/CTS: central polypurine tract and central termination sequence of HIV-1
   2622..3833    +  promoter       UbC promoter: human ubiquitin C promoter
   3844..3866    -  misc_feature   MCS (fragment): pUC18/19 multiple cloning site
   3876..4000    +  protein_bind   attR1: mutant version of attR; recombination site for the Gateway® LR reaction LR Clonase™
   4025..4055    +  promoter       lac UV5 promoter: E. coli lac promoter with an "up" mutation
   4079..4108    +  promoter       cat promoter (fragment): promoter of the E. coli cat gene encoding chloramphenicol acetyltransferase
   4109..4768    +  CDS            CmR: chloramphenicol acetyltransferase; cat; confers resistance to chloramphenicol
   4947..5105    +  CDS            ccdA (fragment): CCDA_ECO57 - Also known as H, letA. Experimental evidence at protein level: Swiss-Prot protein existence level 1. Antitoxin component of a type II toxin-antitoxin (TA) system which inhibits the post-segregational killing (PSK) of plasmid-free cells, also referred to as a plasmid addiction system. Binds to and blocks the activity of CcdB; will also remove bound CcdB protein from the CcdB-GyrA complex by forming a CcdA-CcdB complex, a process termed rejuvenation. Functions as a transcriptional corepressor for the ccdAB operon, repression also requires CcdB (By similarity). From Escherichia coli
   5110..5412    +  CDS            ccdB: CCDB_ECOLI - Also known as G, letB, letD. Experimental evidence at protein level: Swiss-Prot protein existence level 1. Toxic component of a type II toxin-antitoxin (TA) system, functioning in plasmid maintainence. Responsible for the post- segregational killing (PSK) of plasmid-free cells, also referred to as a plasmid addiction system. Half-life of over 2 hours. Cell killing by CcdB is accompanied by filamentation, defects in chromosome and plasmid segregation, defects in cell division, formation of anucleate cells, decreased DNA synthesis and plasmid loss. Interferes with the activity of DN
   5456..5580    -  protein_bind   attR2: mutant version of attR; recombination site for the Gateway® LR reaction LR Clonase™
   5628..5931    +  enhancer       CMV enhancer: human cytomegalovirus immediate early enhancer
   5932..6135    +  promoter       CMV promoter: human cytomegalovirus (CMV) immediate early promoter
   6231..6905    +  CDS            mRFP1: mRFP1 is a basic (constitutively fluorescent) red fluorescent protein published in 2002, derived from Discosoma sp.. It is reported to be a somewhat slowly-maturing monomer with low acid sensitivity.
   6912..6935    +  misc_feature   MCS (fragment): pBluescript multiple cloning site
   6935..7523    +  misc_feature   WPRE: woodchuck hepatitis virus posttranscriptional regulatory element
   7460..8041    +  CDS            nef (fragment): NEF_HV1H2 - Experimental evidence at protein level: Swiss-Prot protein existence level 1. Extracellular Nef protein targets CD4(+) T-lymphocytes for apoptosis by interacting with CXCR4 surface receptors. From Human immunodeficiency virus type 1 group M subtype B (isolate HXB2) (HIV-1).
   8048..8228    +  LTR            5' LTR (truncated): truncated 5' long terminal repeat (LTR) from HIV-1
   8260..8484    +  polyA_signal   bGH poly(A) signal: bovine growth hormone polyadenylation signal
   8488..8509    +  promoter       SV40 promoter (fragment): SV40 enhancer and early promoter
   8530..8958    +  rep_origin     f1 ori (sequence partly withheld): f1 bacteriophage origin of replication; arrow indicates direction of (+) strand synthesis
   8972..9301    +  promoter       SV40 promoter: SV40 enhancer and early promoter
   9349..9396    +  promoter       EM7 promoter: synthetic bacterial promoter&nbsp
   9415..9789    +  CDS            BleoR: antibiotic-binding protein; Sh ble from Streptoalloteichus hindustanus; confers resistance to bleomycin, phleomycin, and Zeocin™
   9799..9924    +  CDS            ble (fragment): BLE_KLEPN - Experimental evidence at protein level: Swiss-Prot protein existence level 1. Binding protein with a strong affinity to the bleomycin family of antibiotics. Binds to CL990; an antimitotic-antibiotic compound. From Klebsiella pneumoniae.
   9919..10040   +  polyA_signal   SV40 poly(A) signal: SV40 polyadenylation signal
  10111..10133   -  protein_bind   lac operator (fragment): The lac repressor binds to the lac operator to inhibit transcription in E. coli. This inhibition can be relieved by adding lactose or isopropyl-β-D-thiogalactopyranoside (IPTG). lac repressor encoded by lacI
  10137..10167   -  promoter       lac promoter: promoter for the E. coli lac operon
  10182..10203   -  protein_bind   CAP binding site: CAP binding activates transcription in the presence of cAMP. E. coli catabolite activator protein
  10216..10308   -  CDS            lacI (fragment): lac repressor; lacI; The lac repressor binds to the lac operator to inhibit transcription in E. coli. This inhibition can be relieved by adding lactose or isopropyl-β-D-thiogalactopyranoside (IPTG).
  10491..11079   -  rep_origin     ori: high-copy-number ColE1/pMB1/pBR322/pUC origin of replication
  11250..12110   -  CDS            AmpR: β-lactamase; bla; confers resistance to ampicillin, carbenicillin, and related antibiotics
  12111..12215   -  promoter       AmpR promoter: bla
>Addgene plasmid #208409 | FUCRW-DEST | addgene full sequence | sequence record 416920 | Addgene NGS Result
GTCGACGGATCGGGAGATCTCCCGATCCCCTATGGTGCACTCTCAGTACAATCTGCTCTGATGCCGCATA
GTTAAGCCAGTATCTGCTCCCTGCTTGTGTGTTGGAGGTCGCTGAGTAGTGCGCGAGCAAAATTTAAGCT
ACAACAAGGCAAGGCTTGACCGACAATTGCATGAAGAATCTGCTTAGGGTTAGGCGTTTTGCGCTGCTTC
GCGATGTACGGGCCAGATATACGCGTTGACATTGATTATTGACTAGTTATTAATAGTAATCAATTACGGG
GTCATTAGTTCATAGCCCATATATGGAGTTCCGCGTTACATAACTTACGGTAAATGGCCCGCCTGGCTGA
CCGCCCAACGACCCCCGCCCATTGACGTCAATAATGACGTATGTTCCCATAGTAACGCCAATAGGGACTT
TCCATTGACGTCAATGGGTGGAGTATTTACGGTAAACTGCCCACTTGGCAGTACATCAAGTGTATCATAT
GCCAAGTACGCCCCCTATTGACGTCAATGACGGTAAATGGCCCGCCTGGCATTATGCCCAGTACATGACC
TTATGGGACTTTCCTACTTGGCAGTACATCTACGTATTAGTCATCGCTATTACCATGGTGATGCGGTTTT
GGCAGTACATCAATGGGCGTGGATAGCGGTTTGACTCACGGGGATTTCCAAGTCTCCACCCCATTGACGT
CAATGGGAGTTTGTTTTGGCACCAAAATCAACGGGACTTTCCAAAATGTCGTAACAACTCCGCCCCATTG
ACGCAAATGGGCGGTAGGCGTGTACGGTGGGAGGTCTATATAAGCAGCGCGTTTTGCCTGTACTGGGTCT
CTCTGGTTAGACCAGATCTGAGCCTGGGAGCTCTCTGGCTAACTAGGGAACCCACTGCTTAAGCCTCAAT
AAAGCTTGCCTTGAGTGCTTCAAGTAGTGTGTGCCCGTCTGTTGTGTGACTCTGGTAACTAGAGATCCCT
CAGACCCTTTTAGTCAGTGTGGAAAATCTCTAGCAGTGGCGCCCGAACAGGGACTTGAAAGCGAAAGGGA
AACCAGAGGAGCTCTCTCGACGCAGGACTCGGCTTGCTGAAGCGCGCACGGCAAGAGGCGAGGGGCGGCG
ACTGGTGAGTACGCCAAAAATTTTGACTAGCGGAGGCTAGAAGGAGAGAGATGGGTGCGAGAGCGTCAGT
ATTAAGCGGGGGAGAATTAGATCGCGATGGGAAAAAATTCGGTTAAGGCCAGGGGGAAAGAAAAAATATA
AATTAAAACATATAGTATGGGCAAGCAGGGAGCTAGAACGATTCGCAGTTAATCCTGGCCTGTTAGAAAC
ATCAGAAGGCTGTAGACAAATACTGGGACAGCTACAACCATCCCTTCAGACAGGATCAGAAGAACTTAGA
TCATTATATAATACAGTAGCAACCCTCTATTGTGTGCATCAAAGGATAGAGATAAAAGACACCAAGGAAG
CTTTAGACAAGATAGAGGAAGAGCAAAACAAAAGTAAGACCACCGCACAGCAAGCGGCCGCTGATCTTCA
GACCTGGAGGAGGAGATATGAGGGACAATTGGAGAAGTGAATTATATAAATATAAAGTAGTAAAAATTGA
ACCATTAGGAGTAGCACCCACCAAGGCAAAGAGAAGAGTGGTGCAGAGAGAAAAAAGAGCAGTGGGAATA
GGAGCTTTGTTCCTTGGGTTCTTGGGAGCAGCAGGAAGCACTATGGGCGCAGCGTCAATGACGCTGACGG
TACAGGCCAGACAATTATTGTCTGGTATAGTGCAGCAGCAGAACAATTTGCTGAGGGCTATTGAGGCGCA
ACAGCATCTGTTGCAACTCACAGTCTGGGGCATCAAGCAGCTCCAGGCAAGAATCCTGGCTGTGGAAAGA
TACCTAAAGGATCAACAGCTCCTGGGGATTTGGGGTTGCTCTGGAAAACTCATTTGCACCACTGCTGTGC
CTTGGAATGCTAGTTGGAGTAATAAATCTCTGGAACAGATTTGGAATCACACGACCTGGATGGAGTGGGA
CAGAGAAATTAACAATTACACAAGCTTAATACACTCCTTAATTGAAGAATCGCAAAACCAGCAAGAAAAG
AATGAACAAGAATTATTGGAATTAGATAAATGGGCAAGTTTGTGGAATTGGTTTAACATAACAAATTGGC
TGTGGTATATAAAATTATTCATAATGATAGTAGGAGGCTTGGTAGGTTTAAGAATAGTTTTTGCTGTACT
TTCTATAGTGAATAGAGTTAGGCAGGGATATTCACCATTATCGTTTCAGACCCACCTCCCAACCCCGAGG
GGACCCGACAGGCCCGAAGGAATAGAAGAAGAAGGTGGAGAGAGAGACAGAGACAGATCCATTCGATTAG
TGAACGGATCGGCACTGCGTGCGCCAATTCTGCAGACAAATGGCAGTATTCATCCACAATTTTAAAAGAA
AAGGGGGGATTGGGGGGTACAGTGCAGGGGAAAGAATAGTAGACATAATAGCAACAGACATACAAACTAA
AGAATTACAAAAACAAATTACAAAAATTCAAAATTTTCGGGTTTATTACAGGGACAGCAGAGATCCAGTT
TGGTTAATTAACCCGTGTCGGCTCCAGATCTGGCCTCCGCGCCGGGTTTTGGCGCCTCCCGCGGGCGCCC
CCCTCCTCACGGCGAGCGCTGCCACGTCAGACGAAGGGCGCAGCGAGCGTCCTGATCCTTCCGCCCGGAC
GCTCAGGACAGCGGCCCGCTGCTCATAAGACTCGGCCTTAGAACCCCAGTATCAGCAGAAGGACATTTTA
GGACGGGACTTGGGTGACTCTAGGGCACTGGTTTTCTTTCCAGAGAGCGGAACAGGCGAGGAAAAGTAGT
CCCTTCTCGGCGATTCTGCGGAGGGATCTCCGTGGGGCGGTGAACGCCGATGATTATATAAGGACGCGCC
GGGTGTGGCACAGCTAGTTCCGTCGCAGCCGGGATTTGGGTCGCGGTTCTTGTTTGTGGATCGCTGTGAT
CGTCACTTGGTGAGTAGCGGGCTGCTGGGCTGGCCGGGGCTTTCGTGGCCGCCGGGCCGCTCGGTGGGAC
GGAAGCGTGTGGAGAGACCGCCAAGGGCTGTAGTCTGGGTCCGCGAGCAAGGTTGCCCTGAACTGGGGGT
TGGGGGGAGCGCAGCAAAATGGCGGCTGTTCCCGAGTCTTGAATGGAAGACGCTTGTGAGGCGGGCTGTG
AGGTCGTTGAAACAAGGTGGGGGGCATGGTGGGCGGCAAGAACCCAAGGTCTTGAGGCCTTCGCTAATGC
GGGAAAGCTCTTATTCGGGTGAGATGGGCTGGGGCACCATCTGGGGACCCTGACGTGAAGTTTGTCACTG
ACTGGAGAACTCGGTTTGTCGTCTGTTGCGGGGGCGGCAGTTATGGCGGTGCCGTTGGGCAGTGCACCCG
TACCTTTGGGAGCGCGCGCCCTCGTCGTGTCGTGACGTCACCCGTTCTGTTGGCTTATAATGCAGGGTGG
GGCCACCTGCCGGTAGGTGTGCGGTAGGCTTTTCTCCGTCGCAGGACGCAGGGTTCGGGCCTAGGGTAGG
CTCTCCTGAATCGACAGGCGCCGGACCTCTGGTGAGGGGAGGGATAAGTGAGGCGTCAGTTTCTTTGGTC
GGTTTTATGTACCTATCTTCTTAAGTAGCTGAAGCTCCGGTTTTGAACTATGCGCTCGGGGTTGGCGAGT
GTGTTTTGTGAAGTTTTTTAGGCACCTTTTGAAATGTAATCATTTGGGTCAATATGTAATTTTCAGTGTT
AGACTAGTAAATTGTCCGCTAAATTCTGGCCGTTTTTGGCTTTTTTGTTAGACGAAGCTTGGGCTGCAGG
TCGACTCTAGAGGATCTGAATATCAACAAGTTTGTACAAAAAAGCTGAACGAGAAACGTAAAATGATATA
AATATCAATATATTAAATTAGATTTTGCATAAAAAACAGACTACATAATACTGTAAAACACAACATATCC
AGTCACTATGGCGGCCGCATTAGGCACCCCAGGCTTTACACTTTATGCTTCCGGCTCGTATAATGTGTGG
ATTTTGAGTTAGGATCCGTCGAGATTTTCAGGAGCTAAGGAAGCTAAAATGGAGAAAAAAATCACTGGAT
ATACCACCGTTGATATATCCCAATGGCATCGTAAAGAACATTTTGAGGCATTTCAGTCAGTTGCTCAATG
TACCTATAACCAGACCGTTCAGCTGGATATTACGGCCTTTTTAAAGACCGTAAAGAAAAATAAGCACAAG
TTTTATCCGGCCTTTATTCACATTCTTGCCCGCCTGATGAATGCTCATCCGGAATTCCGTATGGCAATGA
AAGACGGTGAGCTGGTGATATGGGATAGTGTTCACCCTTGTTACACCGTTTTCCATGAGCAAACTGAAAC
GTTTTCATCGCTCTGGAGTGAATACCACGACGATTTCCGGCAGTTTCTACACATATATTCGCAAGATGTG
GCGTGTTACGGTGAAAACCTGGCCTATTTCCCTAAAGGGTTTATTGAGAATATGTTTTTCGTCTCAGCCA
ATCCCTGGGTGAGTTTCACCAGTTTTGATTTAAACGTGGCCAATATGGACAACTTCTTCGCCCCCGTTTT
CACCATGGGCAAATATTATACGCAAGGCGACAAGGTGCTGATGCCGCTGGCGATTCAGGTTCATCATGCC
GTTTGTGATGGCTTCCATGTCGGCAGAATGCTTAATGAATTACAACAGTACTGCGATGAGTGGCAGGGCG
GGGCGTAAAGATCTGGATCCGGCTTACTAAAAGCCAGATAACAGTATGCGTATTTGCGCGCTGATTTTTG
CGGTATAAGAATATATACTGATATGTATACCCGAAGTATGTCAAAAAGAGGTATGCTATGAAGCAGCGTA
TTACAGTGACAGTTGACAGCGACAGCTATCAGTTGCTCAAGGCATATATGATGTCAATATCTCCGGTCTG
GTAAGCACAACCATGCAGAATGAAGCCCGTCGTCTGCGTGCCGAACGCTGGAAAGCGGAAAATCAGGAAG
GGATGGCTGAGGTCGCCCGGTTTATTGAAATGAACGGCTCTTTTGCTGACGAGAACAGGGGCTGGTGAAA
TGCAGTTTAAGGTTTACACCTATAAAAGAGAGAGCCGTTATCGTCTGTTTGTGGATGTACAGAGTGATAT
TATTGACACGCCCGGGCGACGGATGGTGATCCCCCTGGCCAGTGCACGTCTGCTGTCAGATAAAGTCTCC
CGTGAACTTTACCCGGTGGTGCATATCGGGGATGAAAGCTGGCGCATGATGACCACCGATATGGCCAGTG
TGCCGGTCTCCGTTATCGGGGAAGAAGTGGCTGATCTCAGCCACCGCGAAAATGACATCAAAAACGCCAT
TAACCTGATGTTCTGGGGAATATAAATGTCAGGCTCCCTTATACACAGCCAGTCTGCAGGTCGACCATAG
TGACTGGATATGTTGTGTTTTACAGTATTATGTAGTCTGTTTTTTATGCAAAATCTAATTTAATATATTG
ATATTTATATCATTTTACGTTTCTCGTTCAGCTTTCTTGTACAAAGTGGTTGATAATTCATTGAGTGCGT
CCGGATCCGATAAGCTTGGGAGTTCCGCGTTACATAACTTACGGTAAATGGCCCGCCTGGCTGACCGCCC
AACGACCCCCGCCCATTGACGTCAATAATGACGTATGTTCCCATAGTAACGCCAATAGGGACTTTCCATT
GACGTCAATGGGTGGAGTATTTACGGTAAACTGCCCACTTGGCAGTACATCAAGTGTATCATATGCCAAG
TACGCCCCCTATTGACGTCAATGACGGTAAATGGCCCGCCTGGCATTATGCCCAGTACATGACCTTATGG
GACTTTCCTACTTGGCAGTACATCTACGTATTAGTCATCGCTATTACCATGGTGATGCGGTTTTGGCAGT
ACATCAATGGGCGTGGATAGCGGTTTGACTCACGGGGATTTCCAAGTCTCCACCCCATTGACGTCAATGG
GAGTTTGTTTTGGCACCAAAATCAACGGGACTTTCCAAAATGTCGTAACAACTCCGCCCCATTGACGCAA
ATGGGCGGTAGGCGTGTACGGTGGGAGGTCTATATAAGCAGAGCTCGTTTAGTGAACCGTCAGATCGCCT
GGAGACGCCATCCACGCTGTTTTGACCTCCATAGAAGACACCGACTCTAGCTAGAGGATCCGCCGCCACC
ATGGCCTCCTCCGAGGACGTCATCAAGGAGTTCATGCGCTTCAAGGTGCGCATGGAGGGCTCCGTGAACG
GCCACGAGTTCGAGATCGAGGGCGAGGGCGAGGGCCGCCCCTACGAGGGCACCCAGACCGCCAAGCTGAA
GGTGACCAAGGGCGGCCCCCTGCCCTTCGCCTGGGACATCCTGTCCCCTCAGTTCCAGTACGGCTCCAAG
GCCTACGTGAAGCACCCCGCCGACATCCCCGACTACTTGAAGCTGTCCTTCCCCGAGGGCTTCAAGTGGG
AGCGCGTGATGAACTTCGAGGACGGCGGCGTGGTGACCGTGACCCAGGACTCCTCCCTGCAGGACGGCGA
GTTCATCTACAAGGTGAAGCTGCGCGGCACCAACTTCCCCTCCGACGGCCCCGTAATGCAGAAGAAGACC
ATGGGCTGGGAGGCCTCCACCGAGCGGATGTACCCCGAGGACGGCGCCCTGAAGGGCGAGATCAAGATGA
GGCTGAAGCTGAAGGACGGCGGCCACTACGACGCCGAGGTCAAGACCACCTACATGGCCAAGAAGCCCGT
GCAGCTGCCCGGCGCCTACAAGACCGACATCAAGCTGGACATCACCTCCCACAACGAGGACTACACCATC
GTGGAACAGTACGAGCGCGCCGAGGGCCGCCACTCCACTGGCGCCTAAGATAATTCGATATCAAGCTTAT
CGATAATCAACCTCTGGATTACAAAATTTGTGAAAGATTGACTGGTATTCTTAACTATGTTGCTCCTTTT
ACGCTATGTGGATACGCTGCTTTAATGCCTTTGTATCATGCTATTGCTTCCCGTATGGCTTTCATTTTCT
CCTCCTTGTATAAATCCTGGTTGCTGTCTCTTTATGAGGAGTTGTGGCCCGTTGTCAGGCAACGTGGCGT
GGTGTGCACTGTGTTTGCTGACGCAACCCCCACTGGTTGGGGCATTGCCACCACCTGTCAGCTCCTTTCC
GGGACTTTCGCTTTCCCCCTCCCTATTGCCACGGCGGAACTCATCGCCGCCTGCCTTGCCCGCTGCTGGA
CAGGGGCTCGGCTGTTGGGCACTGACAATTCCGTGGTGTTGTCGGGGAAATCATCGTCCTTTCCTTGGCT
GCTCGCCTGTGTTGCCACCTGGATTCTGCGCGGGACGTCCTTCTGCTACGTCCCTTCGGCCCTCAATCCA
GCGGACCTTCCTTCCCGCGGCCTGCTGCCGGCTCTGCGGCCTCTTCCGCGTCTTCGCCTTCGCCCTCAGA
CGAGTCGGATCTCCCTTTGGGCCGCCTCCCCGCATCGATACCGTCGACCTCGAGACCTAGAAAAACATGG
AGCAATCACAAGTAGCAATACAGCAGCTACCAATGCTGATTGTGCCTGGCTAGAAGCACAAGAGGAGGAG
GAGGTGGGTTTTCCAGTCACACCTCAGGTACCTTTAAGACCAATGACTTACAAGGCAGCTGTAGATCTTA
GCCACTTTTTAAAAGAAAAGGGGGGACTGGAAGGGCTAATTCACTCCCAACGAAGACAAGATATCCTTGA
TCTGTGGATCTACCACACACAAGGCTACTTCCCTGATTGGCAGAACTACACACCAGGGCCAGGGATCAGA
TATCCACTGACCTTTGGATGGTGCTACAAGCTAGTACCAGTTGAGCAAGAGAAGGTAGAAGAAGCCAATG
AAGGAGAGAACACCCGCTTGTTACACCCTGTGAGCCTGCATGGGATGGATGACCCGGAGAGAGAAGTATT
AGAGTGGAGGTTTGACAGCCGCCTAGCATTTCATCACATGGCCCGAGAGCTGCATCCGGACTGTACTGGG
TCTCTCTGGTTAGACCAGATCTGAGCCTGGGAGCTCTCTGGCTAACTAGGGAACCCACTGCTTAAGCCTC
AATAAAGCTTGCCTTGAGTGCTTCAAGTAGTGTGTGCCCGTCTGTTGTGTGACTCTGGTAACTAGAGATC
CCTCAGACCCTTTTAGTCAGTGTGGAAAATCTCTAGCAGGGCCCGTTTAAACCCGCTGATCAGCCTCGAC
TGTGCCTTCTAGTTGCCAGCCATCTGTTGTTTGCCCCTCCCCCGTGCCTTCCTTGACCCTGGAAGGTGCC
ACTCCCACTGTCCTTTCCTAATAAAATGAGGAAATTGCATCGCATTGTCTGAGTAGGTGTCATTCTATTC
TGGGGGGTGGGGTGGGGCAGGACAGCAAGGGGGAGGATTGGGAAGACAATAGCAGGCATGCTGGGGATGC
GGTGGGCTCTATGGCTTCTGAGGCGGAAAGAACCAGCTGGGGCTCTAGGGGGTATCCCC
[124 nt withheld, positions 8530-8653]
C
[91 nt withheld, positions 8655-8745]
A
[49 nt withheld, positions 8747-8795]
CCTTTGACGTTGGAGTCCACGTTCTTT
[37 nt withheld, positions 8823-8859]
ACCCTATCTCGGTCTATTCTTTTGATTTATAAGGGATTTTGCCGATTTCGGCCTATTGGTTAAAAAATGA
GCTGATTTAACAAAAATTTAACGCGAATTAATTCTGTGGAATGTGTGTCAGTTAGGGTGTGGAAAGTCCC
CAGGCTCCCCAGCAGGCAGAAGTATGCAAAGCATGCATCTCAATTAGTCAGCAACCAGGTGTGGAAAGTC
CCCAGGCTCCCCAGCAGGCAGAAGTATGCAAAGCATGCATCTCAATTAGTCAGCAACCATAGTCCCGCCC
CTAACTCCGCCCATCCCGCCCCTAACTCCGCCCAGTTCCGCCCATTCTCCGCCCCATGGCTGACTAATTT
TTTTTATTTATGCAGAGGCCGAGGCCGCCTCTGCCTCTGAGCTATTCCAGAAGTAGTGAGGAGGCTTTTT
TGGAGGCCTAGGCTTTTGCAAAAAGCTCCCGGGAGCTTGTATATCCATTTTCGGATCTGATCAGCACGTG
TTGACAATTAATCATCGGCATAGTATATCGGCATAGTATAATACGACAAGGTGAGGAACTAAACCATGGC
CAAGTTGACCAGTGCCGTTCCGGTGCTCACCGCGCGCGACGTCGCCGGAGCGGTCGAGTTCTGGACCGAC
CGGCTCGGGTTCTCCCGGGACTTCGTGGAGGACGACTTCGCCGGTGTGGTCCGGGACGACGTGACCCTGT
TCATCAGCGCGGTCCAGGACCAGGTGGTGCCGGACAACACCCTGGCCTGGGTGTGGGTGCGCGGCCTGGA
CGAGCTGTACGCCGAGTGGTCGGAGGTCGTGTCCACGAACTTCCGGGACGCCTCCGGGCCGGCCATGACC
GAGATCGGCGAGCAGCCGTGGGGGCGGGAGTTCGCCCTGCGCGACCCGGCCGGCAACTGCGTGCACTTCG
TGGCCGAGGAGCAGGACTGACACGTGCTACGAGATTTCGATTCCACCGCCGCCTTCTATGAAAGGTTGGG
CTTCGGAATCGTTTTCCGGGACGCCGGCTGGATGATCCTCCAGCGCGGGGATCTCATGCTGGAGTTCTTC
GCCCACCCCAACTTGTTTATTGCAGCTTATAATGGTTACAAATAAAGCAATAGCATCACAAATTTCACAA
ATAAAGCATTTTTTTCACTGCATTCTAGTTGTGGTTTGTCCAAACTCATCAATGTATCTTATCATGTCTG
TATACCGTCGACCTCTAGCTAGAGCTTGGCGTAATCATGGTCATAGCTGTTTCCTGTGTGAAATTGTTAT
CCGCTCACAATTCCACACAACATACGAGCCGGAAGCATAAAGTGTAAAGCCTGGGGTGCCTAATGAGTGA
GCTAACTCACATTAATTGCGTTGCGCTCACTGCCCGCTTTCCAGTCGGGAAACCTGTCGTGCCAGCTGCA
TTAATGAATCGGCCAACGCGCGGGGAGAGGCGGTTTGCGTATTGGGCGCTCTTCCGCTTCCTCGCTCACT
GACTCGCTGCGCTCGGTCGTTCGGCTGCGGCGAGCGGTATCAGCTCACTCAAAGGCGGTAATACGGTTAT
CCACAGAATCAGGGGATAACGCAGGAAAGAACATGTGAGCAAAAGGCCAGCAAAAGGCCAGGAACCGTAA
AAAGGCCGCGTTGCTGGCGTTTTTCCATAGGCTCCGCCCCCCTGACGAGCATCACAAAAATCGACGCTCA
AGTCAGAGGTGGCGAAACCCGACAGGACTATAAAGATACCAGGCGTTTCCCCCTGGAAGCTCCCTCGTGC
GCTCTCCTGTTCCGACCCTGCCGCTTACCGGATACCTGTCCGCCTTTCTCCCTTCGGGAAGCGTGGCGCT
TTCTCATAGCTCACGCTGTAGGTATCTCAGTTCGGTGTAGGTCGTTCGCTCCAAGCTGGGCTGTGTGCAC
GAACCCCCCGTTCAGCCCGACCGCTGCGCCTTATCCGGTAACTATCGTCTTGAGTCCAACCCGGTAAGAC
ACGACTTATCGCCACTGGCAGCAGCCACTGGTAACAGGATTAGCAGAGCGAGGTATGTAGGCGGTGCTAC
AGAGTTCTTGAAGTGGTGGCCTAACTACGGCTACACTAGAAGAACAGTATTTGGTATCTGCGCTCTGCTG
AAGCCAGTTACCTTCGGAAAAAGAGTTGGTAGCTCTTGATCCGGCAAACAAACCACCGCTGGTAGCGGTG
GTTTTTTTGTTTGCAAGCAGCAGATTACGCGCAGAAAAAAAGGATCTCAAGAAGATCCTTTGATCTTTTC
TACGGGGTCTGACGCTCAGTGGAACGAAAACTCACGTTAAGGGATTTTGGTCATGAGATTATCAAAAAGG
ATCTTCACCTAGATCCTTTTAAATTAAAAATGAAGTTTTAAATCAATCTAAAGTATATATGAGTAAACTT
GGTCTGACAGTTACCAATGCTTAATCAGTGAGGCACCTATCTCAGCGATCTGTCTATTTCGTTCATCCAT
AGTTGCCTGACTCCCCGTCGTGTAGATAACTACGATACGGGAGGGCTTACCATCTGGCCCCAGTGCTGCA
ATGATACCGCGAGACCCACGCTCACCGGCTCCAGATTTATCAGCAATAAACCAGCCAGCCGGAAGGGCCG
AGCGCAGAAGTGGTCCTGCAACTTTATCCGCCTCCATCCAGTCTATTAATTGTTGCCGGGAAGCTAGAGT
AAGTAGTTCGCCAGTTAATAGTTTGCGCAACGTTGTTGCCATTGCTACAGGCATCGTGGTGTCACGCTCG
TCGTTTGGTATGGCTTCATTCAGCTCCGGTTCCCAACGATCAAGGCGAGTTACATGATCCCCCATGTTGT
GCAAAAAAGCGGTTAGCTCCTTCGGTCCTCCGATCGTTGTCAGAAGTAAGTTGGCCGCAGTGTTATCACT
CATGGTTATGGCAGCACTGCATAATTCTCTTACTGTCATGCCATCCGTAAGATGCTTTTCTGTGACTGGT
GAGTACTCAACCAAGTCATTCTGAGAATAGTGTATGCGGCGACCGAGTTGCTCTTGCCCGGCGTCAATAC
GGGATAATACCGCGCCACATAGCAGAACTTTAAAAGTGCTCATCATTGGAAAACGTTCTTCGGGGCGAAA
ACTCTCAAGGATCTTACCGCTGTTGAGATCCAGTTCGATGTAACCCACTCGTGCACCCAACTGATCTTCA
GCATCTTTTACTTTCACCAGCGTTTCTGGGTGAGCAAAAACAGGAAGGCAAAATGCCGCAAAAAAGGGAA
TAAGGGCGACACGGAAATGTTGAATACTCATACTCTTCCTTTTTCAATATTATTGAAGCATTTATCAGGG
TTATTGTCTCATGAGCGGATACATATTTGAATGTATTTAGAAAAATAAACAAATAGGGGTTCCGCGCACA
TTTCCCCGAAAAGTGCCACCTGAC
